Addgene plasmid #26746: pDRAV-1
Purpose: (Empty Backbone)
Depositing lab: Rolf Zeller. Depositing organization: University of Basel. Publication: Dual RMCE for efficient re-engineering of mouse mutant alleles. Osterwalder M, Galli A, Rosen B, Skarnes WC, Zeller R, Lopez-Rios J.. Nat Methods. 2010 Oct 17 10.1038/nmeth.1521 PubMed 20953177.
Backbone
  Vector backbone: pBluescript II KS
  Backbone manufacturer: Stratagene
  Backbone size (bp): 3000
  Vector type: Mammalian Expression, Cre/Lox ; FLP/FRT; PhiC31/attB-attP
  Selectable markers: Hygromycin
Growth in bacteria
  Bacterial resistance: Ampicillin, 100 μg/mL
  Growth temperature: 37°C
  Growth strain: DH5alpha
  Copy number: High Copy
Gene/Insert
  Gene/Insert name: None
  Cloning method: Gateway Cloning; 5′ cloning site SacI (not destroyed); 3′ cloning site KpnI (not destroyed)
  Sequencing primers: 5′ T7, M13Fw; 3′ T3, M13Rv
Terms and licenses: Academic/Nonprofit Terms; Industry Terms: Not Available to Industry
Depositor comments: The pDRAV plasmid series encode a 5' loxP site and a 3' FRT site in all possible orientations for dual RMCE (dRMCE) as described in Osterwalder et al. "Dual RMCE for efficient re-engineering of mouse mutant alleles" Nature Methods (2010) DOI 10.1038/nmeth.1521 Protocol for using these plasmids can be found here: http://www.nature.com/protocolexchange/protocols/1906
How to cite: pDRAV-1 was a gift from Rolf Zeller (Addgene plasmid # 26746 ; http://n2t.net/addgene:26746 ; RRID:Addgene_26746)
