[The description below was written by a language model from this plasmid's Addgene catalogue record, the feature table of its GenBank file and pLannotate feature annotations shown in this document.]
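Description:
pDRAV-1 is an empty replacement-vector backbone for dual recombinase-mediated cassette exchange (dRMCE) in mouse cells, built on pBluescript II KS. It is maintained in E. coli as a high-copy plasmid through the ColE1/pUC-type origin and selected with ampicillin via the β-lactamase gene. The pBluescript f1 origin, lacZα fragment and lac regulatory elements are retained, and T7 and T3 promoters flank the engineered region, which lies between the SacI and KpnI sites. No gene of interest is present. The catalogue lists Gateway as the cloning method, but no Gateway att recombination sites appear in the annotated features.

The functional cassette is bounded by a 5′ loxP site and a 3′ minimal FRT site. The pDRAV series offers these two sites in all possible orientations, and in this member loxP is annotated on the reverse strand and FRT on the forward strand. With Cre and FLP acting together, a segment flanked by heterologous loxP and FRT sites can be swapped into a genomic allele carrying matching sites, which allows existing mouse mutant alleles to be re-engineered. Between the two sites sits a hygromycin resistance gene driven by the mouse PGK promoter and terminated by a PGK polyadenylation signal, used to select mammalian cells that have undergone exchange. This marker is flanked by φC31 attB and attP sites, an arrangement that should permit its later removal by φC31 integrase. A lox2272 site, incompatible with loxP, lies just upstream of the FRT.

The full 5,129-nt depositor sequence supplies this feature map. The separate GenBank record covers only an 861-bp segment, in which the FRT and lox2272 sites are annotated in the opposite orientation.
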