Features (pLannotate 1.2.2; 19 found; start..end, strand, type, name):
     30..458     -  rep_origin     f1 ori (sequence partly withheld): f1 bacteriophage origin of replication; arrow indicates direction of (+) strand synthesis
    463..620     -  CDS            lacZα (fragment): LacZα fragment of β-galactosidase; lacZ fragment
    623..641     +  promoter       T7 promoter: promoter for bacteriophage T7 RNA polymerase
    656..689     -  protein_bind   loxP: Cre-mediated recombination occurs in the 8-bp core sequence (GCATACAT). Cre recombinase
    756..789     +  protein_bind   attB: minimal attB site for the φC31 integrase (Groth et al., 2000) phage φC31 integrase
    817..1316    +  promoter       PGK promoter: mouse phosphoglycerate kinase 1 promoter
   1335..2360    +  CDS            HygR: aminoglycoside phosphotransferase from E. coli; aph(4)-Ia; confers resistance to hygromycin
   2364..2780    +  polyA_signal   PGK poly(A) signal (fragment): mouse phosphoglycerate kinase 1 polyadenylation signal
   2787..2845    +  protein_bind   phage φC31 attP (fragment): attachment site of phage φC31 phage φC31 integrase
   2844..2877    -  protein_bind   lox2272: Cre-mediated recombination occurs in the 8-bp core sequence (GGATACTT). lox2272 sites are compatible with each other, but incompatible with loxP or loxN sites (Lee and Saito, 1988). Cre recombinase
   2884..2917    +  protein_bind   FRT (minimal): supports FLP-mediated excision but not integration (Turan and Bode, 2011) FLP recombinase from the Saccharomyces cerevisiae 2μ plasmid
   2941..2959    -  promoter       T3 promoter: promoter for bacteriophage T3 RNA polymerase
   3004..3020    -  protein_bind   lac operator: The lac repressor binds to the lac operator to inhibit transcription in E. coli. This inhibition can be relieved by adding lactose or isopropyl-β-D-thiogalactopyranoside (IPTG). lac repressor encoded by lacI
   3028..3058    -  promoter       lac promoter: promoter for the E. coli lac operon
   3073..3094    -  protein_bind   CAP binding site: CAP binding activates transcription in the presence of cAMP. E. coli catabolite activator protein
   3107..3199    -  CDS            lacI (fragment): lac repressor; lacI; The lac repressor binds to the lac operator to inhibit transcription in E. coli. This inhibition can be relieved by adding lactose or isopropyl-β-D-thiogalactopyranoside (IPTG).
   3382..3970    -  rep_origin     ori: high-copy-number ColE1/pMB1/pBR322/pUC origin of replication
   4141..5001    -  CDS            AmpR: β-lactamase; bla; confers resistance to ampicillin, carbenicillin, and related antibiotics
   5002..5106    -  promoter       AmpR promoter: bla
>Addgene plasmid #26746 | pDRAV-1 | depositor full sequence | sequence record 12655 | Author sequence
CTAAATTGTAAGCGTTAATATTTTGTTAAAATTCGCGTTAAATTTTTGTTAAATCAGCTCATTTTTTAAC
CAATAGGCCGAAATCGGCAAAATCCCTTATAAATCAAAAGAATAGACCGAGATAGGGT
[37 nt withheld, positions 129-165]
AAAGAACGTGGACTCCAACGTCAAAGG
[49 nt withheld, positions 193-241]
T
[91 nt withheld, positions 243-333]
G
[124 nt withheld, positions 335-458]
CCCATTCGCCATTCAGGCTGCGCAACTGTTGGGAAGGGCGATCGGTGCGGGCCTCTTCGCTATTACGCCA
GCTGGCGAAAGGGGGATGTGCTGCAAGGCGATTAAGTTGGGTAACGCCAGGGTTTTCCCAGTCACGACGT
TGTAAAACGACGGCCAGTGAATTGTAATACGACTCACTATAGGGCGAATTGGAGCTCATAACTTCGTATA
ATGTATGCTATACGAAGTTATGACATCGGCGCCTCAGCGGCCGCACAATGCATGTAGTTAACTTCTTAAT
TAACTGGGATCCTGCGGGTGCCAGGGCGTGCCCTTGGGCTCCCCGGGCGCGTACTCCACCTCACCTCGAG
ATTCTACCGGGTAGGGGAGGCGCTTTTCCCAAGGCAGTCTGGAGCATGCGCTTTAGCAGCCCCGCTGGGC
ACTTGGCGCTACACAAGTGGCCTCTGGCCTCGCACACATTCCACATCCACCGGTAGGCGCCAACCGGCTC
CGTTCTTTGGTGGCCCCTTCGCGCCACCTTCTACTCCTCCCCTAGTCAGGAAGTTCCCCCCCGCCCCGCA
GCTCGCGTCGTGCAGGACGTGACAAATGGAAGTAGCACGTCTCACTAGTCTCGTGCAGATGGACAGCACC
GCTGAGCAATGGAAGCGGGTAGGCCTTTGGGGCAGCGGCCAATAGCAGCTTTGCTCCTTCGCTTTCTGGG
CTCAGAGGCTGGGAAGGGGTGGGTCCGGGGGCGGGCTCAGGGGCGGGCTCAGGGGCGGGGCGGGCGCCCG
AAGGTCCTCCGGAGGCCCGGCATTCTGCACGCTTCAAAAGCGCACGTCTGCCGCGCTGTTCTCCTCTTCC
TCATCTCCGGGCCTTTCGACCGATCCAGCCGCCACCATGAAAAAGCCTGAACTCACCGCGACGTCTGTCG
AGAAGTTTCTGATCGAAAAGTTCGACAGCGTCTCCGACCTGATGCAGCTCTCGGAGGGCGAAGAATCTCG
TGCTTTCAGCTTCGATGTAGGAGGGCGTGGATATGTCCTGCGGGTAAATAGCTGCGCCGATGGTTTCTAC
AAAGATCGTTATGTTTATCGGCACTTTGCATCGGCCGCGCTCCCGATTCCGGAAGTGCTTGACATTGGGG
AATTCAGCGAGAGCCTGACCTATTGCATCTCCCGCCGTGCACAGGGTGTCACGTTGCAAGACCTGCCTGA
AACCGAACTGCCCGCTGTTCTGCAGCCGGTCGCGGAGGCCATGGATGCGATCGCTGCGGCCGATCTTAGC
CAGACGAGCGGGTTCGGCCCATTCGGACCGCAAGGAATCGGTCAATACACTACATGGCGTGATTTCATAT
GCGCGATTGCTGATCCCCATGTGTATCACTGGCAAACTGTGATGGACGACACCGTCAGTGCGTCCGTCGC
GCAGGCTCTCGATGAGCTGATGCTTTGGGCCGAGGACTGCCCCGAAGTCCGGCACCTCGTGCACGCGGAT
TTCGGCTCCAACAATGTCCTGACGGACAATGGCCGCATAACAGCGGTCATTGACTGGAGCGAGGCGATGT
TCGGGGATTCCCAATACGAGGTCGCCAACATCTTCTTCTGGAGGCCGTGGTTGGCTTGTATGGAGCAGCA
GACGCGCTACTTCGAGCGGAGGCATCCGGAGCTTGCAGGATCGCCGCGGCTCCGGGCGTATATGCTCCGC
ATTGGTCTTGACCAACTCTATCAGAGCTTGGTTGACGGCAATTTCGATGATGCAGCTTGGGCGCAGGGTC
GATGCGACGCAATCGTCCGATCCGGAGCCGGGACTGTCGGGCGTACACAAATCGCCCGCAGAAGCGCGGC
CGTCTGGACCGATGGCTGTGTAGAAGTACTCGCCGATAGTGGAAACCGACGCCCCAGCACTCGTCCGAGG
GCAAAGGAATAGTCGAGAAATTGATGATCTATTAAACAATAAAGATGTCCACTAAAATGGAAGTTTTTCC
TGTCATACTTTGTTAAGAAGGGTGAGAACAGAGTACCTACATTTTGAATGGAAGGATTGGAGCTACGGGG
GTGGGGGTGGGGTGGGATTAGATAAATGCCTGCTCTTTACTGAAGGCTCTTTACTATTGCTTTATGATAA
TGTTTCATAGTTGGATATCATAATTTAAACAAGCAAAACCAAATTAAGGGCCAGCTCATTCCTCCCACTC
ATGATCTATAGATCTCTCGTGGGATCATTGTTTTTCTCTTGATTCCCACTTTGTGGTTCTAAGTACTGTG
GTTTCCAAATGTGTCAGTTTCATAGCCTGAAGAACGAGATCAGCAGCCTCTGTTCCACATACACTTCATT
CTCAGTATTGTTACGCGTGTGCCCCAACTGGGGTAACCTTTGAGTTCTCTCAGTTGGGGGCGTAGGGTCG
TCGACATAACTTCGTATAAAGTATCCTATACGAAGTTATATCGATGAAGTTCCTATTCTCTAGAAAGTAT
AGGAACTTCAAGCTTGGTACCAGCTTTTGTTCCCTTTAGTGAGGGTTAATTTCGAGCTTGGCGTAATCAT
GGTCATAGCTGTTTCCTGTGTGAAATTGTTATCCGCTCACAATTCCACACAACATACGAGCCGGAAGCAT
AAAGTGTAAAGCCTGGGGTGCCTAATGAGTGAGCTAACTCACATTAATTGCGTTGCGCTCACTGCCCGCT
TTCCAGTCGGGAAACCTGTCGTGCCAGCTGCATTAATGAATCGGCCAACGCGCGGGGAGAGGCGGTTTGC
GTATTGGGCGCTCTTCCGCTTCCTCGCTCACTGACTCGCTGCGCTCGGTCGTTCGGCTGCGGCGAGCGGT
ATCAGCTCACTCAAAGGCGGTAATACGGTTATCCACAGAATCAGGGGATAACGCAGGAAAGAACATGTGA
GCAAAAGGCCAGCAAAAGGCCAGGAACCGTAAAAAGGCCGCGTTGCTGGCGTTTTTCCATAGGCTCCGCC
CCCCTGACGAGCATCACAAAAATCGACGCTCAAGTCAGAGGTGGCGAAACCCGACAGGACTATAAAGATA
CCAGGCGTTTCCCCCTGGAAGCTCCCTCGTGCGCTCTCCTGTTCCGACCCTGCCGCTTACCGGATACCTG
TCCGCCTTTCTCCCTTCGGGAAGCGTGGCGCTTTCTCATAGCTCACGCTGTAGGTATCTCAGTTCGGTGT
AGGTCGTTCGCTCCAAGCTGGGCTGTGTGCACGAACCCCCCGTTCAGCCCGACCGCTGCGCCTTATCCGG
TAACTATCGTCTTGAGTCCAACCCGGTAAGACACGACTTATCGCCACTGGCAGCAGCCACTGGTAACAGG
ATTAGCAGAGCGAGGTATGTAGGCGGTGCTACAGAGTTCTTGAAGTGGTGGCCTAACTACGGCTACACTA
GAAGGACAGTATTTGGTATCTGCGCTCTGCTGAAGCCAGTTACCTTCGGAAAAAGAGTTGGTAGCTCTTG
ATCCGGCAAACAAACCACCGCTGGTAGCGGTGGTTTTTTTGTTTGCAAGCAGCAGATTACGCGCAGAAAA
AAAGGATCTCAAGAAGATCCTTTGATCTTTTCTACGGGGTCTGACGCTCAGTGGAACGAAAACTCACGTT
AAGGGATTTTGGTCATGAGATTATCAAAAAGGATCTTCACCTAGATCCTTTTAAATTAAAAATGAAGTTT
TAAATCAATCTAAAGTATATATGAGTAAACTTGGTCTGACAGTTACCAATGCTTAATCAGTGAGGCACCT
ATCTCAGCGATCTGTCTATTTCGTTCATCCATAGTTGCCTGACTCCCCGTCGTGTAGATAACTACGATAC
GGGAGGGCTTACCATCTGGCCCCAGTGCTGCAATGATACCGCGAGACCCACGCTCACCGGCTCCAGATTT
ATCAGCAATAAACCAGCCAGCCGGAAGGGCCGAGCGCAGAAGTGGTCCTGCAACTTTATCCGCCTCCATC
CAGTCTATTAATTGTTGCCGGGAAGCTAGAGTAAGTAGTTCGCCAGTTAATAGTTTGCGCAACGTTGTTG
CCATTGCTACAGGCATCGTGGTGTCACGCTCGTCGTTTGGTATGGCTTCATTCAGCTCCGGTTCCCAACG
ATCAAGGCGAGTTACATGATCCCCCATGTTGTGCAAAAAAGCGGTTAGCTCCTTCGGTCCTCCGATCGTT
GTCAGAAGTAAGTTGGCCGCAGTGTTATCACTCATGGTTATGGCAGCACTGCATAATTCTCTTACTGTCA
TGCCATCCGTAAGATGCTTTTCTGTGACTGGTGAGTACTCAACCAAGTCATTCTGAGAATAGTGTATGCG
GCGACCGAGTTGCTCTTGCCCGGCGTCAATACGGGATAATACCGCGCCACATAGCAGAACTTTAAAAGTG
CTCATCATTGGAAAACGTTCTTCGGGGCGAAAACTCTCAAGGATCTTACCGCTGTTGAGATCCAGTTCGA
TGTAACCCACTCGTGCACCCAACTGATCTTCAGCATCTTTTACTTTCACCAGCGTTTCTGGGTGAGCAAA
AACAGGAAGGCAAAATGCCGCAAAAAAGGGAATAAGGGCGACACGGAAATGTTGAATACTCATACTCTTC
CTTTTTCAATATTATTGAAGCATTTATCAGGGTTATTGTCTCATGAGCGGATACATATTTGAATGTATTT
AGAAAAATAAACAAATAGGGGTTCCGCGCACATTTCCCCGAAAAGTGCCAC
