LOCUS       Exported 861 bp ds-DNA linear SYN 19-MAY-2021
DEFINITION  synthetic linear DNA
ACCESSION   .
VERSION     .
KEYWORDS    pDRAV-1
SOURCE      synthetic DNA construct
  ORGANISM  synthetic DNA construct
REFERENCE   1 (bases 1 to 861)
  AUTHORS   Osterwalder M, Galli A, Rosen B, Skarnes WC, Zeller R, Lopez-Rios J.
  TITLE     Dual RMCE for efficient re-engineering of mouse mutant alleles
  JOURNAL   Nat Methods. 2010 Oct 17
  PUBMED    20953177
REFERENCE   2 (bases 1 to 861)
  AUTHORS   .
  TITLE     Direct Submission
  JOURNAL   Exported May 19, 2021 from SnapGene Server 1.1.58
            http://www.snapgene.com
FEATURES             Location/Qualifiers
     source          1..861
                     /organism="synthetic DNA construct"
                     /mol_type="other DNA"
     protein_bind    complement(41..74)
                     /label=FRT (minimal)
                     /bound_moiety="FLP recombinase from the Saccharomyces
                     cerevisiae 2u plasmid"
                     /note="supports FLP-mediated excision but not integration
                     (Turan and Bode, 2011)"
     protein_bind    81..114
                     /label=lox2272
                     /bound_moiety="Cre recombinase"
                     /note="Cre-mediated recombination occurs in the 8-bp core
                     sequence (GGATACTT). lox2272 sites are compatible with each
                     other, but incompatible with loxP or loxN sites (Lee and
                     Saito, 1988)."
ORIGIN
        1 ttaaccctca ctaaagggaa caaaagctgg taccaagctt gaagttccta tactttctag
       61 agaataggaa cttcatcgat ataacttcgt ataggatact ttatacgaag ttatgtcgac
      121 gaccctacgc ccccaactga gagaactcaa aggttacccc agttggggca cacgcgtaac
      181 aatactgaga atgaagtgta tgtggaacag aggctgctga tctcgttctt caggctatga
      241 aactgacaca tttggaaacc acagtactta gaaccacaaa gtgggaatca agagaaaaac
      301 aatgatccca cgagagatct atagatcatg agtgggagga atgagctggc ccttaatttg
      361 gttttgcttg tttaaattat gatatccaac tatgaaacat tatcataaag caatagtaaa
      421 gagccttcag taaagagcag gcatttatct aatcccaccc cacccccacc cccgtagctc
      481 caatccttcc attcaaaatg taggtactct gttctcaccc ttcttaacaa agtatgacag
      541 gaaaaacttc cattttagtg gacatcttta ttgtttaata gatcatcaat ttctcgacta
      601 ttcctttgcc ctcggacgag tgctggggcg tcggtttcca ctatcggcga gtacttctac
      661 acagccatcg gtccagacgg ccgcgcttct gcgggcgatt tgtgtacgcc cgacagtccc
      721 ggctccggat cggacgattg cgtcgcatcg accctgcgcc caagctgcat catcgaaatt
      781 gccgtcaacc aagctctgat agagttggtc aagaccaatg cggagcatat acgcccggag
      841 ccgcggcgat cctgcaagct c
//
