>Addgene plasmid #26746 | pDRAV-1 | addgene partial sequence | sequence record 32970 | 26746 with M13pUC-fwd
ATAGGGCGAATTGGAGCTCATAACTTCGTATAATGTATGCTATACGAAGTTATGACATCGGCGCCTCAGC
GGCCGCACAATGCATGTAGTTAACTTCTTAATTAACTGGGATCCTGCGGGTGCCAGGGCGTGCCCTTGGG
CTCCCCGGGCGCGTACTCCACCTCACCTCGAGATTCTACCGGGTAGGGGAGGCGCTTTTCCCAAGGCAGT
CTGGAGCATGCGCTTTAGCAGCCCCGCTGGGCACTTGGCGCTACACAAGTGGCCTCTGGCCTCGCACACA
TTCCACATCCACCGGTAGGCGCCAACCGGCTCCGTTCTTTGGTGGCCCCTTCGCGCCACCTTCTACTCCT
CCCCTAGTCAGGAAGTTCCCCCCCGCCCCGCAGCTCGCGTCGTGCAGGACGTGACAAATGGAAGTAGCAC
GTCTCACTAGTCTCGTGCAGATGGACAGCACCGCTGAGCAATGGAAGCGGGTAGGCCTTTGGGGCAGCGG
CCAATAGCAGCTTTGCTCCTTCGCTTTCTGGGCTCAGAGGCTGGGAAGGGGTGGGTCCGGGGGCGGGCTC
AGGGGCGGGCTCAGGGGCGGGGCGGGCGCCCGAAGGTCCTCCGGAGGCCCGGCATTCTGCACGCTTCAAA
AGCGCACGTCTGCCGCGCTGTTCTCCTCTTCCTCATCTCCGGGCCTTTCGACCGATCCAGCCGCCACCAT
GAAAAAGCCTGAACTCACCGCGACGTCTGTCGAGAAGTTTCTGATCGAAAAGTTCGACAGCGTCTCCGAC
CTGATGCAGCTCTCGGAGGGCGAAGAATCTCGTGCTTTCAGCTTCGATGTAGGAGGGCGTGGATATGTCC
TGCGGGTAAATAGCTGCGCCGATGGTTTCTACAAAGATCGTTATGTTTATCGGCACTTTGCATCGGCCGC
GCTCCCGATTCCGGAAGTGCTTGACATT
